>Addgene plasmid #168364 | pTL248 | addgene full sequence | sequence record 349520 | Addgene NGS Result
CGGTGCGGGCCTCTTCGCTATTACGCCAGATCCTTTTGTTGTTTCCGGGTGTACAATATGGACTTCCTCT
TTTCTGGCAACCAAACCCATACATCGGGATTCCTATAATACCTTCGTTGGTCTCCCTAACATGTAGGTGG
CGGAGGGGAGATATACAATAGAACAGATACCAGACAAGACATAATGGGCTAAACAAGACTACACCAATTA
CACTGCCTCATTGATGGTGGTACATAACGAACTAATACTGTAGCCCTAGACTTGATAGCCATCATCATAT
CGAAGTTTCACTACCCTTTTTCCATTTGCCATCTATTGAAGTAATAATAGGCGCATGCAACTTCTTTTCT
TTTTTTTTCTTTTCTCTCTCCCCCGTTGTTGTCTCACCATATCCGCAATGACAAAAAAATGATGGAAGAC
ACTAAAGGAAAAAATTAACGACAAAGACAGCACCAACAGATGTCGTTGTTCCAGAGCTGATGAGGGGTAT
CTCGAAGCACACGAAACTTTTTCCTTCCTTCATTCACGCACACTACTCTCTAATGAGCAACGGTATACGG
CCTTCCTTCCAGTTACTTGAATTTGAAATAAAAAAAAGTTTGCTGTCTTGCTATCAAGTATAAATAGACC
TGCAATTATTAATCTTTTGTTTCCTCGTCATTGTTCTCGTTCCCTTTCTTCCTTGTTTCTTTTTCTGCAC
AATATTTCAAGCTATACCAAGCATACAATCAACTCCAAGCTTGAAGCAAGCCTCCTGAAAGATGAAGCTA
CTGTCTTCTATCGAACAAGCATGCGATATTTGCCGACTTAAAAAGCTCAAGTGCTCCAAAGAAAAACCGA
AGTGCGCCAAGTGTCTGAAGAACAACTGGGAGTGTCGCTACTCTCCCAAAACCAAAAGGTCTCCGCTGAC
TAGGGCACATCTGACAGAAGTGGAATCAAGGCTAGAAAGACTGGAACAGCTATTTCTACTGATTTTTCCT
CGAGAAGACCTTGACATGATTTTGAAAATGGATTCTTTACAGGATATAAAAGCATTGTTAACAGGATTAT
TTGTACAAGATAATGTGAATAAAGATGCCGTCACAGATAGATTGGCTTCAGTGGAGACTGATATGCCTCT
AACATTGAGACAGCATAGAATAAGTGCGACATCATCATCGGAAGAGAGTAGTAACAAAGGTCAAAGACAG
TTGACTGTATCGCCGGAATTTGTAATACGACTCACTATAGGGCGAGCCGCCATCATGGAGGAGCAGAAGC
TGATCTCAGAGGAGGACCTGCATATGGCCATGGAGGCCGAATTCAAACAGAAAATTGTGATTAAAGTGGA
GATGAGCTGCGATAAATGCCGCAGCAAAGCAATGGCCCTGGTGGCAGCCACCGGTGGTGTTGATAGCGTG
GCCCTGGCCGGTGATGGTAAAGATCAGGTTGTGGTGGTGGGCGATGGCGTGGATAGCATTAAACTGACCG
CAGCCCTGCGCAAAAAAGTGGGTCATGCCACCCTGGTTACCGTGGGCGAGGTGAAGAAAGAAGAGAAAAA
ACCGGAACCGGCCTAAGGATCCGTCGACCTGCAGCGGCCGCATAACTAGCATAACCCCTTGGGGCCTCTA
AACGGGTCTTGAGGGGTTTTTTGCGCGCTTGCAGCCAAGCTAATTCCGGGCGAATTTCTTATGATTTATG
ATTTTTATTATTAAATAAGTTATAAAAAAAATAAGTGTATACAAATTTTAAAGTGACTCTTAGGTTTTAA
AACGAAAATTCTTATTCTTGAGTAACTCTTTCCTGTAGGTCAGGTTGCTTTCTCAGGTATAGCATGAGGT
CGCTCTTATTGACCACACCTCTACCGGCATGCAAGCTTGGCGTAATCATGGTCATAGCTGTTTCCTGTGT
GAAATTGTTATCCGCTCACAATTCCACACAACATACGAGCCGGAAGCATAAAGTGTAAAGCCTGGGGTGC
CTAATGAGTGAGCTAACTCACATTAATTGCGTTGCGCTCACTGCCCGCTTTCCAGTCGGGAAACCTGTCG
TGCCAGCTGCATTAATGAATCGGCCAACGCGCGGGGAGAGGCGGTTTGCGTATTGGGCGCTCTTCCGCTT
CCTCGCTCACTGACTCGCTGCGCTCGGTCGTTCGGCTGCGGCGAGCGGTATCAGCTCACTCAAAGGCGGT
AATACGGTTATCCACAGAATCAGGGGATAACGCAGGAAAGAACATGTGAGCAAAAGGCCAGCAAAAGGCC
AGGAACCGTAAAAAGGCCGCGTTGCTGGCGTTTTTCCATAGGCTCCGCCCCCCTGACGAGCATCACAAAA
ATCGACGCTCAAGTCAGAGGTGGCGAAACCCGACAGGACTATAAAGATACCAGGCGTTTCCCCCTGGAAG
CTCCCTCGTGCGCTCTCCTGTTCCGACCCTGCCGCTTACCGGATACCTGTCCGCCTTTCTCCCTTCGGGA
AGCGTGGCGCTTTCTCATAGCTCACGCTGTAGGTATCTCAGTTCGGTGTAGGTCGTTCGCTCCAAGCTGG
GCTGTGTGCACGAACCCCCCGTTCAGCCCGACCGCTGCGCCTTATCCGGTAACTATCGTCTTGAGTCCAA
CCCGGTAAGACACGACTTATCGCCACTGGCAGCAGCCACTGGTAACAGGATTAGCAGAGCGAGGTATGTA
GGCGGTGCTACAGAGTTCTTGAAGTGGTGGCCTAACTACGGCTACACTAGAAGAACAGTATTTGGTATCT
GCGCTCTGCTGAAGCCAGTTACCTTCGGAAAAAGAGTTGGTAGCTCTTGATCCGGCAAACAAACCACCGC
TGGTAGCGGTGGTTTTTTTGTTTGCAAGCAGCAGATTACGCGCAGAAAAAAAGGATCTCAAGAAGATCCT
TTGATCTTTTCTACGGGGTCTGACGCTCAGTGGAACGAAAACTCACGTTAAGGGATTTTGGTCATGAGAT
TATCAAAAAGGATCTTCACCTAGATCCTTTTAAATTAAAAATGAAGTTTTAAATCAATCTAAAGTATATA
TGAGTAACCTGAGGCTATGGCAGGGCCTGCCGCCCCGACGTTGGCTGCGAGCCCTGGGCCTTCACCCGAA
CTTGGGGGGTGGGGTGGGGAAAAGGAAGAAACGCGGGCGTATTGGCCCCAATGGGGTCTCGGTGGGGTAT
CGACAGAGTGCCAGCCCTGGGACCGAACCCCGCGTTTATGAACAAACGACCCAACACCGTGCGTTTTATT
CTGTCTTTTTATTGCCGTCATAGCGCGGGTTCCTTCCGGTATTGTCTCCTTCCGTGTTTCAGTTAGCCTC
CCCCTAGGGTGGGCGAAGAACTCCAGCATGAGATCCCCGCGCTGGAGGATCATCCAGCCGGCGTCCCGGA
AAACGATTCCGAAGCCCAACCTTTCATAGAAGGCGGCGGTGGAATCGAAATCTCGTGATGGCAGGTTGGG
CGTCGCTTGGTCGGTCATTTCGAACCCCAGAGTCCCGCTCAGAAGAACTCGTCAAGAAGGCGATAGAAGG
CGATGCGCTGCGAATCGGGAGCGGCGATACCGTAAAGCACGAGGAAGCGGTCAGCCCATTCGCCGCCAAG
CTCTTCAGCAATATCACGGGTAGCCAACGCTATGTCCTGATAGCGGTCCGCCACACCCAGCCGGCCACAG
TCGATGAATCCAGAAAAGCGGCCATTTTCCACCATGATATTCGGCAAGCAGGCATCGCCATGAGTCACGA
CGAGATCCTCGCCGTCGGGCATGCTCGCCTTGAGCCTGGCGAACAGTTCGGCTGGCGCGAGCCCCTGATG
CTCTTCGTCCAGATCATCCTGATCGACAAGACCGGCTTCCATCCGAGTACGTGCTCGCTCGATGCGATGT
TTCGCTTGGTGGTCGAATGGGCAGGTAGCCGGATCAAGCGTATGCAGCCGCCGCATTGCATCAGCCATGA
TGGATACTTTCTCGGCAGGAGCAAGGTGAGATGACAGGAGATCCTGCCCCGGCACTTCGCCCAATAGCAG
CCAGTCCCTTCCCGCTTCAGTGACAACGTCGAGCACAGCTGCGCAAGGAACGCCCGTCGTGGCCAGCCAC
GATAGCCGCGCTGCCTCGTCTTGCAGTTCATTCAGGGCACCGGACAGGTCGGTCTTGACAAAAAGAACCG
GGCGCCCCTGCGCTGACAGCCGGAACACGGCGGCATCAGAGCAGCCGATTGTCTGTTGTGCCCAGTCATA
GCCGAATAGCCTCTCCACCCAAGCGGCCGGAGAACCTGCGTGCAATCCATCTTGTTCAATCATACTCTTC
CTTTTTCAATATTATTGAAGCATTTATCAGGGTTATTGTCTCATGAGCGGATACATATTTGAATGTATTT
AGAAAAATAAACAAATAGGGGTTCCGCGCACATTTCCCCGAAAAGTGCCACCTGAACGAAGCATCTGTGC
TTCATTTTGTAGAACAAAAATGCAACGCGAGAGCGCTAATTTTTCAAACAAAGAATCTGAGCTGCATTTT
TACAGAACAGAAATGCAACGCGAAAGCGCTATTTTACCAACGAAGAATCTGTGCTTCATTTTTGTAAAAC
AAAAATGCAACGCGAGAGCGCTAATTTTTCAAACAAAGAATCTGAGCTGCATTTTTACAGAACAGAAATG
CAACGCGAGAGCGCTATTTTACCAACAAAGAATCTATACTTCTTTTTTGTTCTACAAAAATGCATCCCGA
GAGCGCTATTTTTCTAACAAAGCATCTTAGATTACTTTTTTTCTCCTTTGTGCGCTCTATAATGCAGTCT
CTTGATAACTTTTTGCACTGTAGGTCCGTTAAGGTTAGAAGAAGGCTACTTTGGTGTCTATTTTCTCTTC
CATAAAAAAAGCCTGACTCCACTTCCCGCGTTTACTGATTACTAGCGAAGCTGCGGGTGCATTTTTTCAA
GATAAAGGCATCCCCGATTATATTCTATACCGATGTGGATTGCGCATACTTTGTGAACAGAAAGTGATAG
CGTTGATGATTCTTCATTGGTCAGAAAATTATGAACGGTTTCTTCTATTTTGTCTCTATATACTACGTAT
AGGAAATGTTTACATTTTCGTATTGTTTTCGATTCACTCTATGAATAGTTCTTACTACAATTTTTTTGTC
TAAAGAGTAATACTAGAGATAAACATAAAAAATGTAGAGGTCGAGTTTAGATGCAAGTTCAAGGAGCGAA
AGGTGGATGGGTAGGTTATATAGGGATATAGCACAGAGATATATAGCAAAGAGATACTTTTGAGCAATGT
TTGTGGAAGCGGTATTCGCAATATTTTAGTAGCTCGTTACAGTCCGGTGCGTTTTTGGTTTTTTGAAAGT
GCGTCTTCAGAGCGCTTTTGGTTTTCAAAAGCGCTCTGAAGTTCCTATACTTTCTAGAGAATAGGAACTT
CGGAATAGGAACTTCAAAGCGTTTCCGAAAACGAGCGCTTCCGAAAATGCAACGCGAGCTGCGCACATAC
AGCTCACTGTTCACGTCGCACCTATATCTGCGTGTTGCCTGTATATATATATACATGAGAAGAACGGCAT
AGTGCGTGTTTATGCTTAAATGCGTACTTATATGCGTCTATTTATGTAGGATGAAAGGTAGTCTAGTACC
TCCTGTGATATTATCCCATTCCATGCGGGGTATCGTATGCTTCCTTCAGCACTACCCTTTAGCTGTTCTA
TATGCTGCCACTCCTCAATTGGATTAGTCTCATCCTTCAATGCTATCATTTCCTTTGATATTGGATCATA
CTAAGAAACCATTATTATCATGACATTAACCTATAAAAATAGGCGTATCACGAGGCCCTTTCGTCTCGCG
CGTTTCGGTGATGACGGTGAAAACCTCTGACACATGCAGCTCCCGGAGACGGTCACAGCTTGTCTGTAAG
CGGATGCCGGGAGCAGACAAGCCCGTCAGGGCGCGTCAGCGGGTGTTGGCGGGTGTCGGGGCTGGCTTAA
CTATGCGGCATCAGAGCAGATTGTACTGAGAGTGCACCATAGATCAACGACATTACTATATATATAATAT
AGGAAGCATTTAATAGAACAGCATCGTAATATATGTGTACTTTGCAGTTATGACGCCAGATGGCAGTAGT
GGAAGATATTCTTTATTGAAAAATAGCTTGTCACCTTACGTACAATCTTGATCCGGAGCTTTTCTTTTTT
TGCCGATTAAGAATTAATTCGGTCGAAAAAAGAAAAGGAGAGGGCCAAGAGGGAGGGCATTGGTGACTAT
TGAGCACGTGAGTATACGTGATTAAGCACACAAAGGCAGCTTGGAGTATGTCTGTTATTAATTTCACAGG
TAGTTCTGGTCCATTGGTGAAAGTTTGCGGCTTGCAGAGCACAGAGGCCGCAGAATGTGCTCTAGATTCC
GATGCTGACTTGCTGGGTATTATATGTGTGCCCAATAGAAAGAGAACAATTGACCCGGTTATTGCAAGGA
AAATTTCAAGTCTTGTAAAAGCATATAAAAATAGTTCAGGCACTCCGAAATACTTGGTTGGCGTGTTTCG
TAATCAACCTAAGGAGGATGTTTTGGCTCTGGTCAATGATTACGGCATTGATATCGTCCAACTGCATGGA
GATGAGTCGTGGCAAGAATACCAAGAGTTCCTCGGTTTGCCAGTTATTAAAAGACTCGTATTTCCAAAAG
ACTGCAACATACTACTCAGTGCAGCTTCACAGAAACCTCATTCGTTTATTCCCTTGTTTGATTCAGAAGC
AGGTGGGACAGGTGAACTTTTGGATTGGAACTCGATTTCTGACTGGGTTGGAAGGCAAGAGAGCCCCGAA
AGCTTACATTTTATGTTAGCTGGTGGACTGACGCCAGAAAATGTTGGTGATGCGCTTAGATTAAATGGCG
TTATTGGTGTTGATGTAAGCGGAGGTGTGGAGACAAATGGTGTAAAAGACTCTAACAAAATAGCAAATTT
CGTCAAAAATGCTAAGAAATAGGTTATTACTGAGTAGTATTTATTTAAGTATTGTTTGTGCACTTGCCGA
TCTATGCGGTGTGAAATACCGCACAGATGCGTAAGGAGAAAATACCGCATCAGGAAATTGTAAGCGTTAA
TATTTTGTTAAAATTCGCGTTAAATTTTTGTTAAATCAGCTCATTTTTTAACCAATAGGCCGAAATCGGC
AAAATCCCTTATAAATCAAAAGAATAGACCGAGATAGGGT
[37 nt withheld, positions 7181-7217]
AAAGAACGTGGACTCCAACGTCAAAGG
[49 nt withheld, positions 7245-7293]
T
[91 nt withheld, positions 7295-7385]
G
[124 nt withheld, positions 7387-7510]
CCATTCGCCATTCAGGCTGCGCAACTGTTGGGAAGGGCGAT
Features (pLannotate 1.2.2; 24 found; start..end, strand, type, name):
     30..734     +  promoter       ADH1 promoter: S. cerevisiae ADH1; promoter for alcohol dehydrogenase 1
    762..1202    +  CDS            GAL4 DNA binding domain: DNA binding domain of the GAL4 transcriptional activator; Saccharomyces cerevisiae GAL4 (truncated)
   1213..1231    +  promoter       T7 promoter: promoter for bacteriophage T7 RNA polymerase
   1308..1538    +  CDS            PIK-1 (fragment): PIK1_ORYSJ - Also known as PIK1-KA From Oryza sativa subsp. japonica (Rice).
   1586..1633    +  terminator     T7 terminator: transcription terminator for bacteriophage T7 RNA polymerase
   1660..1847    +  terminator     ADH1 terminator: S. cerevisiae ADH1; transcription terminator for the S. cerevisiae alcohol dehydrogenase 1 (ADH1) gene
   1895..1911    -  protein_bind   lac operator: The lac repressor binds to the lac operator to inhibit transcription in E. coli. This inhibition can be relieved by adding lactose or isopropyl-β-D-thiogalactopyranoside (IPTG). lac repressor encoded by lacI
   1919..1949    -  promoter       lac promoter: promoter for the E. coli lac operon
   1964..1985    -  protein_bind   CAP binding site: CAP binding activates transcription in the presence of cAMP. E. coli catabolite activator protein
   1998..2090    -  CDS            lacI (fragment): lac repressor; lacI; The lac repressor binds to the lac operator to inhibit transcription in E. coli. This inhibition can be relieved by adding lactose or isopropyl-β-D-thiogalactopyranoside (IPTG).
   2273..2861    -  rep_origin     ori: high-copy-number ColE1/pMB1/pBR322/pUC origin of replication
   3083..3099    +  polyA_signal   bGH poly(A) signal (fragment): bovine growth hormone polyadenylation signal
   3190..3237    -  polyA_signal   HSV TK poly(A) signal: herpes simplex virus thymidine kinase polyadenylation signal (Cole and Stacy, 1985)
   3296..3448    -  CDS            ble (fragment): BLE_KLEPN - Experimental evidence at protein level: Swiss-Prot protein existence level 1. Binding protein with a strong affinity to the bleomycin family of antibiotics. Binds to CL990; an antimitotic-antibiotic compound. From Klebsiella pneumoniae.
   3469..4263    -  CDS            NeoR/KanR: aminoglycoside phosphotransferase from Tn5; aph(3')-II (or nptII); confers resistance to neomycin, kanamycin, and G418 (Geneticin®)
   4264..4368    -  promoter       AmpR promoter: bla
   4395..5737    -  rep_origin     2μ ori: yeast 2μ plasmid origin of replication
   5805..5840    +  CDS            rop (fragment): Rop protein, which maintains plasmids at low copy number; rop
   5942..5991    +  misc_feature   bom (fragment): basis of mobility region from pBR322
   6130..6277    +  promoter       TRP1 promoter: S. cerevisiae TRP1
   6278..6952    +  CDS            TRP1: phosphoribosylanthranilate isomerase, required for tryptophan biosynthesis; S. cerevisiae TRP1; yeast auxotrophic marker
   7003..7054    +  misc_feature   bom (fragment): basis of mobility region from pBR322
   7082..7510    -  rep_origin     f1 ori (sequence partly withheld): f1 bacteriophage origin of replication; arrow indicates direction of (+) strand synthesis
   7514..29      -  CDS            lacZα (fragment) (across the origin): LacZα fragment of β-galactosidase; lacZ fragment
