[The description below was written by a language model from this plasmid's Addgene catalogue record and pLannotate feature annotations shown in this document.]
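Description:
pTL248 is a yeast two-hybrid bait plasmid built on the pGBKT7 backbone, a shuttle vector that replicates in both E. coli and Saccharomyces cerevisiae. In bacteria it is maintained at high copy by a ColE1/pUC-type origin and selected with kanamycin through the Tn5 aminoglycoside phosphotransferase gene (NeoR/KanR), which is driven here by the AmpR (bla) promoter. In yeast it is maintained by the 2μ origin and selected by complementation of tryptophan auxotrophy through the TRP1 marker and its native promoter. An f1 origin is also present, along with short remnants of lac, rop, bom and ble sequences that are backbone leftovers rather than functional parts.

The expression cassette uses the constitutive yeast ADH1 promoter to drive the GAL4 DNA-binding domain, followed by the insert and then the T7 and ADH1 terminators. The catalogue lists the insert as OsaHPP04 from Oryza sativa. The feature table annotates the roughly 230 nt coding region at this position as a fragment resembling the rice PIK-1 protein. That label probably reflects sequence similarity found by the automated annotation, not the identity of the gene, and the record does not define the insert boundaries or say whether it is full length. A T7 promoter lies between the GAL4 domain and the insert, which in this backbone allows in vitro transcription and translation of the insert alone.

In use, the GAL4 DNA-binding domain fusion serves as bait and is co-expressed with an activation-domain prey plasmid, so that an interaction reconstitutes GAL4 activity and turns on reporter genes. The associated publication concerns the binding of a conserved blast fungus effector to host target proteins, which suggests this construct was used to test such an interaction with the rice protein.
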