Addgene plasmid #168364: pTL248
Purpose: pGBKT7 yeast two-hybrid plasmid
Depositing lab: Sophien Kamoun. Depositing organization: Sainsbury Laboratory, Norwich. Publication: A single amino acid polymorphism in a conserved effector of the multihost blast fungus pathogen expands host-target binding spectrum. Bentham AR, Petit-Houdenot Y, Win J, Chuma I, Terauchi R, Banfield MJ, Kamoun S, Langner T. PLoS Pathog. 2021 Nov 10;17(11):e1009957. doi: 10.1371/journal.ppat.1009957. eCollection 2021 Nov. PubMed 34758051.
Backbone
  Vector backbone: pGBKT7
  Vector type: Yeast Expression
Growth in bacteria
  Bacterial resistance: Kanamycin, 50 μg/mL
  Growth temperature: 37°C
  Growth strain: DH5alpha
  Copy number: High Copy
Gene/Insert
  Gene/Insert name: OsaHPP04
  Species: Oryza sativa
  Cloning method: Unknown
Terms and licenses: Academic/Nonprofit Terms; Industry Terms: Not Available to Industry
How to cite: pTL248 was a gift from Sophien Kamoun (Addgene plasmid # 168364 ; http://n2t.net/addgene:168364 ; RRID:Addgene_168364)
