>Addgene plasmid #168364 | pTL248 | depositor partial sequence | sequence record 326464 | insert
GAATTCAAACAGAAAATTGTGATTAAAGTGGAGATGAGCTGCGATAAATGCCGCAGCAAAGCAATGGCCC
TGGTGGCAGCCACCGGTGGTGTTGATAGCGTGGCCCTGGCCGGTGATGGTAAAGATCAGGTTGTGGTGGT
GGGCGATGGCGTGGATAGCATTAAACTGACCGCAGCCCTGCGCAAAAAAGTGGGTCATGCCACCCTGGTT
ACCGTGGGCGAGGTGAAGAAAGAAGAGAAAAAACCGGAACCGGCCTAAGGATCC
